>Addgene plasmid #177669 | pAAV-nEF-Coff/Fon DREADD Gi-mCherry | addgene full sequence | sequence record 348534 | Addgene NGS Result
CCTGCAGGCAGCTGCGCGCTCGCTCGCTCACTGAGGCCGCCCGGGCGTCGGGCGACCTTTGGTCGCCCGG
CCTCAGTGAGCGAGCGAGCGCGCAGAGAGGGAGTGGCCAACTCCATCACTAGGGGTTCCTGCGGCCGCAC
GCGTAAGGATCTGCGATCGCTCCGGTGCCCGTCAGTGGGCAGAGCGCACATCGCCCACAGTCCCCGAGAA
GTTGGGGGGAGGGGTCGGCAATTGAACGGGTGCCTAGAGAAGGTGGCGCGGGGTAAACTGGGAAAGTGAT
GTCGTGTACTGGCTCCGCCTTTTTCCCGAGGGTGGGGGAGAACCGTATATAAGTGCAGTAGTCGCCGTGA
ACGTTCTTTTTCGCAACGGGTTTGCCGCCAGAACACAGCTGAAGCTTCGAGGGGCTCGCATCTCTCCTTC
ACGCGCCCGCCGCCCTACCTGAGGCCGCCATCCACGCCGGTTGAGTCGCGTTCTGCCGCCTCCCGCCTGT
GGTGCCTCCTGAACTGCGTCCGCCGTCTAGGTAAGTTTAAAGCTCAGGTCGAGACCGGGCCTTTGTCCGG
CGCTCCCTTGGAGCCTACCTAGACTCAGCCGGCTCTCCACGCTTTGCCTGACCCTGCTTGCTCAACTCTA
CGTCTTTGTTTCGTTTTCTGTTCTGCGCCGTTACAGATCCAAGCTGTGACCGGCGCCTACGGATCCGAAG
TTCCTATTCTTCAAATAGTATAGGAACTTCGCAGAGTAGTAGCTGGATTGTAGCTGCTATTAGCAATCTA
AAACCTCTTAGAAGTTCCTATTCTTCAAAAGGTATAGGAACTTCGGCGCGCCCTATTACTTGTACAGCTC
GTCCATGCCGCCGGTGGAGTGGCGGCCCTCGGCGCGTTCGTACTGTTCCACGATGGTGTAGTCCTCGTTG
TGGGAGGTGATGTCCAACTTGATGTTGACGTTGTAGGCGCCGGGCAGCTGCACGGGCTTCTTGGCCTTGT
AGGTGGTCTTGACCTCAGCGTCGTAGTGGCCGCCGTCCTTCAGCTTCAGCCTCTGCTTGATCTCGCCCTT
CAGGGCGCCGTCCTCGGGGTACATCCGCTCGGAGGAGGCCTCCCAGCCCATGGTCTTCTTCTGCATTACG
GGGCCGTCGGAGGGGAAGTTGGTGCCGCGCAGCTTCACCTTGTAGATGAACTCGCCGTCCTGCAGGGAGG
AGTCCTGTGGGACGACATGACTTAACCAGTTAACCATGTTCTCTGAACATGAGAAGGGCTGGCCACTCTC
CAGTCGACATAACTTCGTATAGGATACTTTATACGAAGTTATGCAGAATGGTAGCTGGATTGTAGCTGCT
ATTAGCAATATGAAACCTCTTAATAACTTCGTATAGTATACCTTATACGAAGTTATACTAGTCCTCCTGT
ACTCACCTGGGTCACGGTCACCACGCCGCCGTCCTCGAAGTTCATCACGCGCTCCCACTTGAAGCCCTCG
GGGAAGGACAGCTTCAAGTAGTCGGGGATGTCGGCGGGGTGCTTCACGTAGGCCTTGGAGCCGTACATGA
ACTGAGGGGACAGGATGTCCCAGGCGAAGGGCAGGGGGCCACCCTTGGTCACCTTCAGCTTGGCGGTCTG
GGTGCCCTCGTAGGGGCGGCCCTCGCCCTCGCCCTCGATCTCGAACTCGTGGCCGTTCACGGAGCCCTCC
ATGTGCACCTTGAAGCGCATGAACTCCTTGATGATGGCCATGTTATCCTCCTCGCCCTTGCTCACCATGG
TAGCGACCGGTGGATCCCGCCTGGCAGTGCCGATGTTCCGATACTGGCACAGCAGCAGGTGCCGGAAGGT
CTTTTTAAAGGTGGCGTTGCACAGAGCATAGCAGGCAGGGTTGATGGTGCTGTTGACGTAGCAGAGCCAG
TAGCCAATGGACCACACCGTGTCAGGGATGCAGCTCTGGCAGAAGGTGTTCACCAGGACCATGACGTTGT
AGGGCGTCCAGGTGAGGATGAAGGCCAGCAGAATGGCAAAGATCGTTCGTGTCACTTTGCGCTCCCGGGC
CGCCATCTGCCGCTTCTTGCGCACCTGGTTGCGAGCGATGCTGGCGAACTTGCGGGCCACGTTGGCCGCA
GGGCGCATGCCAGCCGGCGTGGCAGGCACAATCTCAATGGCTGTCACACACTCATTGCCTGTCTGCTTCG
TCACAATCTGGATCTTGGACCATCTGGAGGCTGGGTTGAGGGCCCGCGGCTGCAGGGGAGGGGCGGGCAT
GGCGGGCGTGGTGGCCTCTGTGGTGGACAGCTCTGTGGCTGGGCGTTCCTTGGTGTTCTGGGTGGCACTG
CCTGAGCTGGACTCATTGGAAGTGTCCTTATCAGCCACGGGGCGCGGTGGCGGTGGCAGCGCTGGCGGGG
GGGCCTCCTCCAGCTTGCCATTGCGCAGCTCCTCCCGGGCGGCCTCCCCGGGCGGGGGCTTCTTGACGCT
CTGCTTCATTAGTGGGCTCTTGAGGAAGGCCAGCGTCTTGGCTTTCTTCTCCTTCGGGCCCTCGGGCCGG
TGCTTGTGGACTCGGCTGCGACTGGCCAGGGAGATGTGGATGTACAGCACCGTCATGATGACCACAGGCA
GGTAGAAGCCAGCAATGGCTGTGCCAAAGCTAAACACATGAGAAATAGAGTCATAAGCACATGGGTCACA
TACAGGAGATATGTATATAACATTAATACAATTTTATAAAAAAAAGGGGGGGCACAGGTACCATAACTTC
GTATAAAGTATCCTATACGAAGTTATTTGCCTTAACCCAGAAATTATCACTGTTATTCTTTAGAATGGTG
CAAAGAATAACTTCGTATAAGGTATACTATACGAAGTTATGCTAGCAACCCCGACACTTACGTCACTGCT
GGGTTGGACAGGAACTGGATGAAGCACTGGTTGTCGGGCACCGTCCGCTTACCCACCACAAACTGCCAGA
ACAAGATGGCAGGCGCCCAGAGCACGAAGGACAGTACCCAGGCAGCAGCAATCATGAGGCCTGCCATCTT
GGTGGTGCGCCGGGCAGGGTAGGTGAGAGGCTTGGTGACGCAGAAGTAGCGGTCAAAGCTGATGATGAGA
AGGTTCATGACGGAGGCGTTGCTCACCACGCAGTCCAGGGCCAGCCACAGGTCGCAGACCACGGCGCCCA
GGGGCCAGTAGCCCTTGATGATGTACACGGTGTAGAGGTTCATGGAGAAGGCGCCTATGATGAGATCAGC
ACACGCCAGGCTGAAGAGGAAGTAGTTGTTGACTGTCTGCAGCTGCCTGTTGACCTTGATGGACAGCATC
ACCAGGATGTTGCCCACGACAGTCACCAGGCTCAGGGAGCCTGTCACTGTGGCAATGAAGACCATTTCCA
CCGTCTCATAGCGATTGTGGGATGATGACGTGACCAGGCGCACGGACTGATTGCCCGAGCTGCCATTGAC
AGGTGTGAAGTTGGCCATGGTGGCGAGCTCGAAGTTCCTATACTATTTGAAGAATAGGAACTTCTTGCCT
TAACCCAGAAATTATCACTGTTATTCTTTAGAATGGTGCAAAGAGAAGTTCCTATACCTTTTGAAGAATA
GGAACTTCGAATTCGATATCAAGCTTATCGATAATCAACCTCTGGATTACAAAATTTGTGAAAGATTGAC
TGGTATTCTTAACTATGTTGCTCCTTTTACGCTATGTGGATACGCTGCTTTAATGCCTTTGTATCATGCT
ATTGCTTCCCGTATGGCTTTCATTTTCTCCTCCTTGTATAAATCCTGGTTGCTGTCTCTTTATGAGGAGT
TGTGGCCCGTTGTCAGGCAACGTGGCGTGGTGTGCACTGTGTTTGCTGACGCAACCCCCACTGGTTGGGG
CATTGCCACCACCTGTCAGCTCCTTTCCGGGACTTTCGCTTTCCCCCTCCCTATTGCCACGGCGGAACTC
ATCGCCGCCTGCCTTGCCCGCTGCTGGACAGGGGCTCGGCTGTTGGGCACTGACAATTCCGTGGTGTTGT
CGGGGAAATCATCGTCCTTTCCTTGGCTGCTCGCCTATGTTGCCACCTGGATTCTGCGCGGGACGTCCTT
CTGCTACGTCCCTTCGGCCCTCAATCCAGCGGACCTTCCTTCCCGCGGCCTGCTGCCGGCTCTGCGGCCT
CTTCCGCGTCTTCGCCTTCGCCCTCAGACGAGTCGGATCTCCCTTTGGGCCGCCTCCCCGCATCGATACC
GAGCGCTGCTCGAGAGATCTACGGGTGGCATCCCTGTGACCCCTCCCCAGTGCCTCTCCTGGCCCTGGAA
GTTGCCACTCCAGTGCCCACCAGCCTTGTCCTAATAAAATTAAGTTGCATCATTTTGTCTGACTAGGTGT
CCTTCTATAATATTATGGGGTGGAGGGGGGTGGTATGGAGCAAGGGGCAAGTTGGGAAGACAACCTGTAG
GGCCTGCGGGGTCTATTGGGAACCAAGCTGGAGTGCAGTGGCACAATCTTGGCTCACTGCAATCTCCGCC
TCCTGGGTTCAAGCGATTCTCCTGCCTCAGCCTCCCGAGTTGTTGGGATTCCAGGCATGCATGACCAGGC
TCAGCTAATTTTTGTTTTTTTGGTAGAGACGGGGTTTCACCATATTGGCCAGGCTGGTCTCCAACTCCTA
ATCTCAGGTGATCTACCCACCTTGGCCTCCCAAATTGCTGGGATTACAGGCGTGAACCACTGCTCCCTTC
CCTGTCCTTCTGATTTTGTAGGTAACCACGTGCGGACCGAGCGGCCGCAGGAACCCCTAGTGATGGAGTT
GGCCACTCCCTCTCTGCGCGCTCGCTCGCTCACTGAGGCCGGGCGACCAAAGGTCGCCCGACGCCCGGGC
TTTGCCCGGGCGGCCTCAGTGAGCGAGCGAGCGCGCAGCTGCCTGCAGGGGCGCCTGATGCGGTATTTTC
TCCTTACGCATCTGTGCGGTATTTCACACCGCATA
[95 nt withheld, positions 4936-5030]
T
[46 nt withheld, positions 5032-5077]
C
[141 nt withheld, positions 5079-5219]
CCTTTGACGTTGGAGTCCACGTTCTTT
[37 nt withheld, positions 5247-5283]
ACTCTATCTCGGGCTATTCTTTTGATTTATAAGGGATTTTGCCGATTTCGGTCTATTGGTTAAAAAATGA
GCTGATTTAACAAAAATTTAACGCGAATTTTAACAAAATATTAACGTTTACAATTTTATGGTGCACTCTC
AGTACAATCTGCTCTGATGCCGCATAGTTAAGCCAGCCCCGACACCCGCCAACACCCGCTGACGCGCCCT
GACGGGCTTGTCTGCTCCCGGCATCCGCTTACAGACAAGCTGTGACCGTCTCCGGGAGCTGCATGTGTCA
GAGGTTTTCACCGTCATCACCGAAACGCGCGAGACGAAAGGGCCTCGTGATACGCCTATTTTTATAGGTT
AATGTCATGATAATAATGGTTTCTTAGACGTCAGGTGGCACTTTTCGGGGAAATGTGCGCGGAACCCCTA
TTTGTTTATTTTTCTAAATACATTCAAATATGTATCCGCTCATGAGACAATAACCCTGATAAATGCTTCA
ATAATATTGAAAAAGGAAGAGTATGAGTATTCAACATTTCCGTGTCGCCCTTATTCCCTTTTTTGCGGCA
TTTTGCCTTCCTGTTTTTGCTCACCCAGAAACGCTGGTGAAAGTAAAAGATGCTGAAGATCAGTTGGGTG
CACGAGTGGGTTACATCGAACTGGATCTCAACAGCGGTAAGATCCTTGAGAGTTTTCGCCCCGAAGAACG
TTTTCCAATGATGAGCACTTTTAAAGTTCTGCTATGTGGCGCGGTATTATCCCGTATTGACGCCGGGCAA
GAGCAACTCGGTCGCCGCATACACTATTCTCAGAATGACTTGGTTGAGTACTCACCAGTCACAGAAAAGC
ATCTTACGGATGGCATGACAGTAAGAGAATTATGCAGTGCTGCCATAACCATGAGTGATAACACTGCGGC
CAACTTACTTCTGACAACGATCGGAGGACCGAAGGAGCTAACCGCTTTTTTGCACAACATGGGGGATCAT
GTAACTCGCCTTGATCGTTGGGAACCGGAGCTGAATGAAGCCATACCAAACGACGAGCGTGACACCACGA
TGCCTGTAGCAATGGCAACAACGTTGCGCAAACTATTAACTGGCGAACTACTTACTCTAGCTTCCCGGCA
ACAATTAATAGACTGGATGGAGGCGGATAAAGTTGCAGGACCACTTCTGCGCTCGGCCCTTCCGGCTGGC
TGGTTTATTGCTGATAAATCTGGAGCCGGTGAGCGTGGGTCTCGCGGTATCATTGCAGCACTGGGGCCAG
ATGGTAAGCCCTCCCGTATCGTAGTTATCTACACGACGGGGAGTCAGGCAACTATGGATGAACGAAATAG
ACAGATCGCTGAGATAGGTGCCTCACTGATTAAGCATTGGTAACTGTCAGACCAAGTTTACTCATATATA
CTTTAGATTGATTTAAAACTTCATTTTTAATTTAAAAGGATCTAGGTGAAGATCCTTTTTGATAATCTCA
TGACCAAAATCCCTTAACGTGAGTTTTCGTTCCACTGAGCGTCAGACCCCGTAGAAAAGATCAAAGGATC
TTCTTGAGATCCTTTTTTTCTGCGCGTAATCTGCTGCTTGCAAACAAAAAAACCACCGCTACCAGCGGTG
GTTTGTTTGCCGGATCAAGAGCTACCAACTCTTTTTCCGAAGGTAACTGGCTTCAGCAGAGCGCAGATAC
CAAATACTGTTCTTCTAGTGTAGCCGTAGTTAGGCCACCACTTCAAGAACTCTGTAGCACCGCCTACATA
CCTCGCTCTGCTAATCCTGTTACCAGTGGCTGCTGCCAGTGGCGATAAGTCGTGTCTTACCGGGTTGGAC
TCAAGACGATAGTTACCGGATAAGGCGCAGCGGTCGGGCTGAACGGGGGGTTCGTGCACACAGCCCAGCT
TGGAGCGAACGACCTACACCGAACTGAGATACCTACAGCGTGAGCTATGAGAAAGCGCCACGCTTCCCGA
AGGGAGAAAGGCGGACAGGTATCCGGTAAGCGGCAGGGTCGGAACAGGAGAGCGCACGAGGGAGCTTCCA
GGGGGAAACGCCTGGTATCTTTATAGTCCTGTCGGGTTTCGCCACCTCTGACTTGAGCGTCGATTTTTGT
GATGCTCGTCAGGGGGGCGGAGCCTATGGAAAAACGCCAGCAACGCGGCCTTTTTACGGTTCCTGGCCTT
TTGCTGGCCTTTTGCTCACATGT
Features (pLannotate 1.2.2; 27 found; start..end, strand, type, name):
     12..39      +  repeat_region  AAV2 ITR (fragment): inverted terminal repeat of adeno-associated virus serotype 2 inverted
     68..95      +  repeat_region  AAV2 ITR (fragment): inverted terminal repeat of adeno-associated virus serotype 2 inverted
    177..388     +  promoter       EF-1α core promoter: core promoter for human elongation factor EF-1α
    401..669     +  LTR            5' LTR (truncated): truncated 5' long terminal repeat (LTR) from human T-cell leukemia virus (HTLV) type 1
    739..780     -  intron         β-globin intron (fragment): internally truncated intron from human β-globin
    829..1203    -  CDS            Blue102 (fragment): Blue102 is a fluorescent protein published in 2010, derived from Discosoma sp..
   1269..1302    +  protein_bind   lox2272: Cre-mediated recombination occurs in the 8-bp core sequence (GGATACTT). lox2272 sites are compatible with each other, but incompatible with loxP or loxN sites (Lee and Saito, 1988). Cre recombinase
   1303..1352    -  intron         β-globin intron (fragment): internally truncated intron from human β-globin
   1353..1386    +  protein_bind   loxN: Cre-mediated recombination occurs in the 8-bp core sequence (GTATACCT). loxN sites are compatible with each other, but incompatible with loxP or lox2272 sites. Cre recombinase
   1398..1748    -  CDS            mCherry (fragment): mCherry is a basic (constitutively fluorescent) red fluorescent protein published in 2004, derived from Discosoma sp.. It is reported to be a very rapidly-maturing monomer with low acid sensitivity.
   1770..2621    -  CDS            CHRM4 (fragment): ACM4_HUMAN - Experimental evidence at protein level: Swiss-Prot protein existence level 1. The muscarinic acetylcholine receptor mediates various cellular responses, including inhibition of adenylate cyclase, breakdown of phosphoinositides and modulation of potassium channels through the action of G proteins. Primary transducing effect is inhibition of adenylate cyclase. From Homo sapiens (Human).
   2723..2756    -  protein_bind   lox2272: Cre-mediated recombination occurs in the 8-bp core sequence (GGATACTT). lox2272 sites are compatible with each other, but incompatible with loxP or loxN sites (Lee and Saito, 1988). Cre recombinase
   2757..2806    -  intron         β-globin intron (fragment): internally truncated intron from human β-globin
   2807..2840    -  protein_bind   loxN: Cre-mediated recombination occurs in the 8-bp core sequence (GTATACCT). loxN sites are compatible with each other, but incompatible with loxP or lox2272 sites. Cre recombinase
   2861..3448    -  CDS            CHRM4 (fragment): ACM4_HUMAN - Experimental evidence at protein level: Swiss-Prot protein existence level 1. The muscarinic acetylcholine receptor mediates various cellular responses, including inhibition of adenylate cyclase, breakdown of phosphoinositides and modulation of potassium channels through the action of G proteins. Primary transducing effect is inhibition of adenylate cyclase. From Homo sapiens (Human).
   3495..3545    -  intron         β-globin intron (fragment): internally truncated intron from human β-globin
   3579..3603    +  misc_feature   MCS (fragment): pBluescript multiple cloning site
   3603..4191    +  misc_feature   WPRE: woodchuck hepatitis virus posttranscriptional regulatory element
   4223..4699    +  polyA_signal   hGH poly(A) signal: human growth hormone polyadenylation signal
   4739..4879    +  repeat_region  AAV2 ITR: inverted terminal repeat of adeno-associated virus serotype 2 inverted
   4884..4935    -  misc_feature   bom (fragment): basis of mobility region from pBR322
   4954..5409    +  rep_origin     f1 ori (sequence partly withheld): f1 bacteriophage origin of replication; arrow indicates direction of (+) strand synthesis
   5410..5459    -  misc_feature   bom (fragment): basis of mobility region from pBR322
   5561..5596    -  CDS            rop (fragment): Rop protein, which maintains plasmids at low copy number; rop
   5691..5795    +  promoter       AmpR promoter: bla
   5796..6656    +  CDS            AmpR: β-lactamase; bla; confers resistance to ampicillin, carbenicillin, and related antibiotics
   6827..7415    +  rep_origin     ori: high-copy-number ColE1/pMB1/pBR322/pUC origin of replication
