[The description below was written by a language model from this plasmid's Addgene catalogue record and pLannotate feature annotations shown in this document.]
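Description:
pAAV-nEF-Coff/Fon DREADD Gi-mCherry is an AAV transfer plasmid built on the Stratagene pAAV backbone, about 7.5 kb in total, and belongs to the INTRSECT family of intersectional expression vectors. It is propagated in E. coli as a high-copy plasmid through a ColE1/pUC-type origin with ampicillin selection (AmpR under its own bla promoter), and it also carries an f1 phage origin. AAV2 inverted terminal repeats flank the expression cassette so that it can be packaged into recombinant AAV. The annotation detects a full ITR on the 3′ side and only short fragments on the 5′ side.

The payload is the inhibitory chemogenetic receptor hM4D(Gi), an engineered derivative of the human M4 muscarinic receptor (annotated as CHRM4), fused at its C terminus to mCherry. Expression is driven by the nEF promoter, annotated as the EF-1α core promoter followed by a truncated HTLV-1 LTR segment, and the transcript is completed by a WPRE and the hGH polyadenylation signal.

The coding sequence is split into pieces separated by β-globin intron fragments and lies in the antisense orientation relative to the promoter, so no functional protein is made in the starting state. Oppositely oriented pairs of lox2272 and loxN sites sit within the intron sequences and bracket the middle segment, which encodes part of the receptor and part of mCherry. Cre inverts this segment and disrupts the reading frame. The Flp recognition sites expected to restore the sense orientation are not picked up in the feature table. According to the record, the fusion is expressed only in cells that contain Flp and lack Cre. The construct is suited to Gi-DREADD-mediated silencing of genetically defined cell populations in mice.
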