Addgene plasmid #177669: pAAV-nEF-Coff/Fon DREADD Gi-mCherry
Purpose: Expresses DREADD hM4D (Gi) only in Flp expressing cells and not in Cre expressing cells
Depositing lab: Karl Deisseroth. Depositing organization: Stanford University. Publication: A functional cellular framework for sex and estrous cycle-dependent gene expression and behavior. Knoedler JR, Inoue S, Bayless DW, Yang T, Tantry A, Davis CH, Leung NY, Parthasarathy S, Wang G, Alvarado M, Rizvi AH, Fenno LE, Ramakrishnan C, Deisseroth K, Shah NM. Cell. 2022 Feb 17;185(4):654-671.e22. doi: 10.1016/j.cell.2021.12.031. Epub 2022 Jan 21. PubMed 35065713.
Backbone
  Vector backbone: pAAV
  Backbone manufacturer: Stratagene
  Backbone size w/o insert (bp): 4591
  Total vector size (bp): 7487
  Modifications to backbone: None
  Vector type: Mammalian Expression, Mouse Targeting, AAV, Cre/Lox ; INTRSECT
Growth in bacteria
  Bacterial resistance: Ampicillin, 100 μg/mL
  Growth temperature: 37°C
  Growth strain: NEB Stable
  Copy number: High Copy
Gene/Insert
  Gene/Insert name: DREADD Gi-mCherry (alt name: hM4Gi-mCherry)
  Species: Synthetic
  Insert size (bp): 2882
  Promoter: nEF
  Tag / fusion protein: mCherry (C terminal on insert)
  Cloning method: Restriction Enzyme; 5′ cloning site BamHI (not destroyed); 3′ cloning site EcoRI (not destroyed)
  Sequencing primers: 5′ GTTTAAAGCTCAGGTCGAGA; 3′ GAATACCAGTCAATCTTTCAC
Terms and licenses: Academic/Nonprofit Terms; Industry Terms: Not Available to Industry
How to cite: pAAV-nEF-Coff/Fon DREADD Gi-mCherry was a gift from Karl Deisseroth (Addgene plasmid # 177669 ; http://n2t.net/addgene:177669 ; RRID:Addgene_177669)
